>Addgene plasmid #162807 | pAS1_4x7SKPylT_EF1_Ub-*NoBody | addgene full sequence | sequence record 318678 | Addgene NGS Result
TATTGTCTCATGAGCGGATACATATTTGAATGTATTTAGAAAAATAAACAAATAGGGGTTCCGCGCACAT
TTCCCCGAAAAGTGCCACCTAAATTGTAAGCGTTAATATTTTGTTAAAATTCGCGTTAAATTTTTGTTAA
ATCAGCTCATTTTTTAACCAATAGGCCGAAATCGGCAAAATCCCTTATAAATCAAAAGAATAGACCGAGA
TAGGGT
[37 nt withheld, positions 217-253]
AAAGAACGTGGACTCCAACGTCAAAGG
[49 nt withheld, positions 281-329]
T
[91 nt withheld, positions 331-421]
G
[124 nt withheld, positions 423-546]
CCCATTCGCCATTCAGGCTGCGCAACTGTTGGGAAGGGCGATCGGTGCGGGCCTCTTCGCTATTACGCCA
GCTGGCGAAAGGGGGATGTGCTGCAAGGCGATTAAGTTGGGTAACGCCAGGGTTTTCCCAGTCACGACGT
TGTAAAACGACGGCCAGTGAGCGCGCCTCGTTCATTCACGTTTTTGAACCCGTGGAGGACGGGCAGACTC
GCGGTGCAAATGTGTTTTACAGCGTGATGGAGCAGATGAAGATGCTCGACACGCTGCAGAACACGCAGCT
AGATTAACCCTAGAAAGATAATCATATTGTGACGTACGTTAAAGATAATCATGTGTAAAATTGACGCATG
TGTTTTATCGGTCTGTATATCGAGGTTTATTTATTAATTTGAATAGATATTAAGTTTTATTATATTTACA
CTTACATACTAATAATAAATTCAACAAACAATTTATTTATGTTTATTTATTTATTAAAAAAAACAAAAAC
TCAAAATTTCTTCTATAAAGTAACAAAACTTTTATGAGGGACAGCCCCCCCCCAAAGCCCCCAGGGATGT
AATTACGTCCCTCCCCCGCTAGGGGGCAGCAGCGAGCCGCCCGGGGCTCCGCTCCGGTCCGGCGCTCCCC
CCGCATCCCCGAGCCGGCAGCGTGCGGGGACAGCCCGGGCACGGGGAAGGTGGCACGGGATCGCTTTCCT
CTGAACGCTTCTCGCTGCTCTTTGAGCCTGCAGACACCTGGGGGGATACGGGGAAAAGGCCTCCACGGCC
AACTAGTGAAAAACCGCACTTGTCCGGAAACCCCGGGAATCTAACCCGGCTGAACGGATTTAGAGTCCGT
TCGATCTACATGATCAGGTTTCCGAGGTACCCAGGCGGCGCACAAGCTATATAAACCTGAAGGAAATCTC
AACTTTACACTTAGGTCAAGTTACTTATCGTACTAGAGCTTCAGCAGGAAATTTAACTAAAATCTAATTT
AACCAGCATAGCAAATATCATTTATTCCCAAAATGCTAAAGTTTGAGATAAACGGACTTGATTTCCGGCT
GTTTTGACACTATCCAGAATGCCTTGCAGATGGGTGGGGCATGCTAAATACTGCAGGAAAAACCGCACTT
GTCCGGAAACCCCGGGAATCTAACCCGGCTGAACGGATTTAGAGTCCGTTCGATCTACATGATCAGGTTT
CCGAGGTACCCAGGCGGCGCACAAGCTATATAAACCTGAAGGAAATCTCAACTTTACACTTAGGTCAAGT
TACTTATCGTACTAGAGCTTCAGCAGGAAATTTAACTAAAATCTAATTTAACCAGCATAGCAAATATCAT
TTATTCCCAAAATGCTAAAGTTTGAGATAAACGGACTTGATTTCCGGCTGTTTTGACACTATCCAGAATG
CCTTGCAGATGGGTGGGGCATGCTAAATACTGCAGGAAAAACCGCACTTGTCCGGAAACCCCGGGAATCT
AACCCGGCTGAACGGATTTAGAGTCCGTTCGATCTACATGATCAGGTTTCCGAGGTACCCAGGCGGCGCA
CAAGCTATATAAACCTGAAGGAAATCTCAACTTTACACTTAGGTCAAGTTACTTATCGTACTAGAGCTTC
AGCAGGAAATTTAACTAAAATCTAATTTAACCAGCATAGCAAATATCATTTATTCCCAAAATGCTAAAGT
TTGAGATAAACGGACTTGATTTCCGGCTGTTTTGACACTATCCAGAATGCCTTGCAGATGGGTGGGGCAT
GCTAAATACTGCAGGAAAAACCGCACTTGTCCGGAAACCCCGGGAATCTAACCCGGCTGAACGGATTTAG
AGTCCGTTCGATCTACATGATCAGGTTTCCGAGGTACCCAGGCGGCGCACAAGCTATATAAACCTGAAGG
AAATCTCAACTTTACACTTAGGTCAAGTTACTTATCGTACTAGAGCTTCAGCAGGAAATTTAACTAAAAT
CTAATTTAACCAGCATAGCAAATATCATTTATTCCCAAAATGCTAAAGTTTGAGATAAACGGACTTGATT
TCCGGCTGTTTTGACACTATCCAGAATGCCTTGCAGATGGGTGGGGCATGCTAAATACTGCAGAACTAGT
GCTCTAGAAAGGATCTGCGATCGCTCCGGTGCCCGTCAGTGGGCAGAGCGCACATCGCCCACAGTCCCCG
AGAAGTTGGGGGGAGGGGTCGGCAATTGAACGGGTGCCTAGAGAAGGTGGCGCGGGGTAAACTGGGAAAG
TGATGTCGTGTACTGGCTCCGCCTTTTTCCCGAGGGTGGGGGAGAACCGTATATAAGTGCAGTAGTCGCC
GTGAACGTTCTTTTTCGCAACGGGTTTGCCGCCAGAACACAGCTGAAGCTTCGAGGGGCTCGCATCTCTC
CTTCACGCGCCCGCCGCCCTACCTGAGGCCGCCATCCACGCCGGTTGAGTCGCGTTCTGCCGCCTCCCGC
CTGTGGTGCCTCCTGAACTGCGTCCGCCGTCTAGGTAAGTTTAAAGCTCAGGTCGAGACCGGGCCTTTGT
CCGGCGCTCCCTTGGAGCCTACCTAGACTCAGCCGGCTCTCCACGCTTTGCCTGACCCTGCTTGCTCAAC
TCTACGTCTTTGTTTCGTTTTCTGTTCTGCGCCGTTACAGATCCAAGCTGTGACCGGCGCCTACTCTAGA
GCTAGCGAATTATGCAGATCTTCGTGAAGACTCTGACTGGTAAGACCATCACCCTCGAGGTTGAGCCCAG
TGACACCATCGAGAATGTCAAGGCAAAGATCCAAGATAAGGAAGGCATCCCTCCTGACCAGCAGAGGCTG
ATCTTTGCTGGAAAACAGCTGGAAGATGGGCGCACCCTGTCTGACTACAACATCCAGAAAGAGTCCACCC
TGCACCTGGTGCTCCGCTTAAGAGGGGGTTAGGGAGACCAACCTTGTGCCTCCGGGAGATCCACTCTCCC
ACCTGGAAACGCACGGGAAGCCAAGCCTCCAAAAAAGCGCTGCCTCCTCGCTCCGCGTTGGGATTATCCG
GAAGGAACTCCCAACGGAGGTAGTACCACTCTACCCTCCGCACCTCCTCCTGCATCAGCCGGCCTGAAGT
CGCACCCTCCTCCTCCGGAGAAGTGACCGGCGACAATCAACCTCTGGATTACAAAATTTGTGAAAGATTG
ACTGGTATTCTTAACTATGTTGCTCCTTTTACGCTATGTGGATACGCTGCTTTAATGCCTTTGTATCATG
CGTTAACTAAACTTGTTTATTGCAGCTTATAATGGTTACAAATAAAGCAATAGCATCACAAATTTCACAA
ATAAAGCATTTTTTTCACTGCATTCTAGTTGTGGTTTGTCCAAACTCATCAATGTATCTTATCATGTCTG
GAATTGACTCAAATGATGTCAATTAGTCTATCAGAAGCTCATCTGGTCTCCCTTCCGGGGGACAAGACAT
CCCTGTTTAATATTTAAACAGCAGTGTTCCCAAACTGGGTTCTTATATCCCTTGCTCTGGTCAACCAGGT
TGCAGGGTTTCCTGTCCTCACAGGAACGAAGTCCCTAAAGAAACAGTGGCAGCCAGGTTTAGCCCCGGAA
TTGACTGGATTCCTTTTTTAGGGCCCATTGGTATGGCTTTTTCCCCGTATCCCCCCAGGTGTCTGCAGGC
TCAAAGAGCAGCGAGAAGCGTTCAGAGGAAAGCGATCCCGTGCCACCTTCCCCGTGCCCGGGCTGTCCCC
GCACGCTGCCGGCTCGGGGATGCGGGGGGAGCGCCGGACCGGAGCGGAGCCCCGGGCGGCTCGCTGCTGC
CCCCTAGCGGGGGAGGGACGTAATTACATCCCTGGGGGCTTTGGGGGGGGGCTGTCCCTGATATCTATAA
CAAGAAAATATATATATAATAAGTTATCACGTAAGTAGAACATGAAATAACAATATAATTATCGTATGAG
TTAAATCTTAAAAGTCACGTAAAAGATAATCATGCGTCATTTTGACTCACGCGGTCGTTATAGTTCAAAA
TCAGTGACACTTACCGCATTGACAAGCACGCCTCACGGGAGCTCCAAGCGGCGACTGAGATGTCCTAAAT
GCACAGCGACGGATTCGCGCTATTTAGAAAGAGAGAGCAATATTTCAAGAATGCATGCGTCAATTTTACG
CAGACTATCTTTCTAGGGTTAATCTAGCTGCATCAGGATCATATCGTCGGGTCTTTTTTCCGGCTCAGTC
ATCGCCCAAGCTGGCGCTATCTGGGCATCGGGGAGGAAGAAGCCCGTGCCTTTTCCCGCGAGGTTGAAGC
GGCATGGAAAGAGTTTGCCGAGGATGACTGCTGCTGCATTGACGTTGAGCGAAAACGCACGTTTACCATG
ATGATTCGGGAAGGTGTGGCCATGCACGCCTTTAACGGTGAACTGTTCGTTCAGGCCACCTGGGATACCA
GTTCGTCGCGGCTTTTCCGGACACAGTTCCGGATGGTCAGCCCGAAGCGCATCAGCAACCCGAACAATAC
CGGCGACAGCCGGAACTGCCGTGCCGGTGTGCAGATTAATGACAGCGGTGCGGCGCTGGGATATTACGTC
AGCGAGGACGGGTATCCTGGCTGGATGCCGCAGAAATGGACATGGATACCCCGTGAGTTACCCGGCGGGC
GCGCTTGGCGTAATCATGGTCATAGCTGTTTCCTGTGTGAAATTGTTATCCGCTCACAATTCCACACAAC
ATACGAGCCGGAAGCATAAAGTGTAAAGCCTGGGGTGCCTAATGAGTGAGCTAACTCACATTAATTGCGT
TGCGCTCACTGCCCGCTTTCCAGTCGGGAAACCTGTCGTGCCAGCTGCATTAATGAATCGGCCAACGCGC
GGGGAGAGGCGGTTTGCGTATTGGGCGCTCTTCCGCTTCCTCGCTCACTGACTCGCTGCGCTCGGTCGTT
CGGCTGCGGCGAGCGGTATCAGCTCACTCAAAGGCGGTAATACGGTTATCCACAGAATCAGGGGATAACG
CAGGAAAGAACATGTGAGCAAAAGGCCAGCAAAAGGCCAGGAACCGTAAAAAGGCCGCGTTGCTGGCGTT
TTTCCATAGGCTCCGCCCCCCTGACGAGCATCACAAAAATCGACGCTCAAGTCAGAGGTGGCGAAACCCG
ACAGGACTATAAAGATACCAGGCGTTTCCCCCTGGAAGCTCCCTCGTGCGCTCTCCTGTTCCGACCCTGC
CGCTTACCGGATACCTGTCCGCCTTTCTCCCTTCGGGAAGCGTGGCGCTTTCTCATAGCTCACGCTGTAG
GTATCTCAGTTCGGTGTAGGTCGTTCGCTCCAAGCTGGGCTGTGTGCACGAACCCCCCGTTCAGCCCGAC
CGCTGCGCCTTATCCGGTAACTATCGTCTTGAGTCCAACCCGGTAAGACACGACTTATCGCCACTGGCAG
CAGCCACTGGTAACAGGATTAGCAGAGCGAGGTATGTAGGCGGTGCTACAGAGTTCTTGAAGTGGTGGCC
TAACTACGGCTACACTAGAAGAACAGTATTTGGTATCTGCGCTCTGCTGAAGCCAGTTACCTTCGGAAAA
AGAGTTGGTAGCTCTTGATCCGGCAAACAAACCACCGCTGGTAGCGGTGGTTTTTTTGTTTGCAAGCAGC
AGATTACGCGCAGAAAAAAAGGATCTCAAGAAGATCCTTTGATCTTTTCTACGGGGTCTGACGCTCAGTG
GAACGAAAACTCACGTTAAGGGATTTTGGTCATGAGATTATCAAAAAGGATCTTCACCTAGATCCTTTTA
AATTAAAAATGAAGTTTTAAATCAATCTAAAGTATATATGAGTAAACTTGGTCTGACAGTTACCAATGCT
TAATCAGTGAGGCACCTATCTCAGCGATCTGTCTATTTCGTTCATCCATAGTTGCCTGACTCCCCGTCGT
GTAGATAACTACGATACGGGAGGGCTTACCATCTGGCCCCAGTGCTGCAATGATACCGCGAGACCCACGC
TCACCGGCTCCAGATTTATCAGCAATAAACCAGCCAGCCGGAAGGGCCGAGCGCAGAAGTGGTCCTGCAA
CTTTATCCGCCTCCATCCAGTCTATTAATTGTTGCCGGGAAGCTAGAGTAAGTAGTTCGCCAGTTAATAG
TTTGCGCAACGTTGTTGCCATTGCTACAGGCATCGTGGTGTCACGCTCGTCGTTTGGTATGGCTTCATTC
AGCTCCGGTTCCCAACGATCAAGGCGAGTTACATGATCCCCCATGTTGTGCAAAAAAGCGGTTAGCTCCT
TCGGTCCTCCGATCGTTGTCAGAAGTAAGTTGGCCGCAGTGTTATCACTCATGGTTATGGCAGCACTGCA
TAATTCTCTTACTGTCATGCCATCCGTAAGATGCTTTTCTGTGACTGGTGAGTACTCAACCAAGTCATTC
TGAGAATAGTGTATGCGGCGACCGAGTTGCTCTTGCCCGGCGTCAATACGGGATAATACCGCGCCACATA
GCAGAACTTTAAAAGTGCTCATCATTGGAAAACGTTCTTCGGGGCGAAAACTCTCAAGGATCTTACCGCT
GTTGAGATCCAGTTCGATGTAACCCACTCGTGCACCCAACTGATCTTCAGCATCTTTTACTTTCACCAGC
GTTTCTGGGTGAGCAAAAACAGGAAGGCAAAATGCCGCAAAAAAGGGAATAAGGGCGACACGGAAATGTT
GAATACTCATACTCTTCCTTTTTCAATATTATTGAAGCATTTATCAGGGT
Features (pLannotate 1.2.2; 22 found; start..end, strand, type, name):
    118..546     -  rep_origin     f1 ori (sequence partly withheld): f1 bacteriophage origin of replication; arrow indicates direction of (+) strand synthesis
    551..706     -  CDS            lacZα (fragment): LacZα fragment of β-galactosidase; lacZ fragment
    708..827     +  CDS            B (fragment): PORTL_LAMBD - Experimental evidence at protein level: Swiss-Prot protein existence level 1. Forms the portal vertex of the capsid (PubMed:6228056, PubMed:6232391). This portal plays critical roles in head assembly, genome packaging, neck/tail attachment, and genome ejection (Probable). The portal protein multimerizes as a single ring-shaped homododecamer arranged around a central channel (PubMed:6232391). Binds to the terminase subunits to form the packaging machine (PubMed:7799432). From Escherichia phage lambda (Bacteriophage lambda).
   1340..1408    -  ncRNA          tRNA: Accession: RF00005 - tRNA
   1669..1737    -  ncRNA          tRNA: Accession: RF00005 - tRNA
   1998..2066    -  ncRNA          tRNA: Accession: RF00005 - tRNA
   2327..2395    -  ncRNA          tRNA: Accession: RF00005 - tRNA
   2687..2898    +  promoter       EF-1α core promoter: core promoter for human elongation factor EF-1α
   2911..3179    +  LTR            5' LTR (truncated): truncated 5' long terminal repeat (LTR) from human T-cell leukemia virus (HTLV) type 1
   3218..3445    +  CDS            UBIQ_CERCA: Experimental evidence at protein level: Swiss-Prot protein existence level 1. Ubiquitin exists either covalently attached to another protein, or free (unanchored). When covalently bound, it is conjugated to target proteins via an isopeptide bond either as a monomer (monoubiquitin), a polymer linked via different Lys residues of the ubiquitin (polyubiquitin chains) or a linear polymer linked via the initiator Met of the ubiquitin (linear polyubiquitin chains). Polyubiquitin chains, when attached to a target protein, have different functions depending on the Lys residue of the ubiquitin that is
   3449..3649    +  CDS            NBDY: NBDY_HUMAN - Also known as LINC01420 From Homo sapiens (Human).
   3661..3767    +  misc_feature   WPRE (fragment): woodchuck hepatitis virus posttranscriptional regulatory element
   3776..3897    +  polyA_signal   SV40 poly(A) signal: SV40 polyadenylation signal
   3915..4007    +  ncRNA          G-CSF SLDE: Accession: RF00183 - G-CSF factor stem-loop destabilising element (SLDE)
   4704..5171    +  CDS            B (fragment): PORTL_LAMBD - Experimental evidence at protein level: Swiss-Prot protein existence level 1. Forms the portal vertex of the capsid (PubMed:6228056, PubMed:6232391). This portal plays critical roles in head assembly, genome packaging, neck/tail attachment, and genome ejection (Probable). The portal protein multimerizes as a single ring-shaped homododecamer arranged around a central channel (PubMed:6232391). Binds to the terminase subunits to form the packaging machine (PubMed:7799432). From Escherichia phage lambda (Bacteriophage lambda).
   5209..5225    -  protein_bind   lac operator: The lac repressor binds to the lac operator to inhibit transcription in E. coli. This inhibition can be relieved by adding lactose or isopropyl-β-D-thiogalactopyranoside (IPTG). lac repressor encoded by lacI
   5233..5263    -  promoter       lac promoter: promoter for the E. coli lac operon
   5278..5299    -  protein_bind   CAP binding site: CAP binding activates transcription in the presence of cAMP. E. coli catabolite activator protein
   5312..5404    -  CDS            lacI (fragment): lac repressor; lacI; The lac repressor binds to the lac operator to inhibit transcription in E. coli. This inhibition can be relieved by adding lactose or isopropyl-β-D-thiogalactopyranoside (IPTG).
   5587..6175    -  rep_origin     ori: high-copy-number ColE1/pMB1/pBR322/pUC origin of replication
   6346..7206    -  CDS            AmpR: β-lactamase; bla; confers resistance to ampicillin, carbenicillin, and related antibiotics
   7207..65      -  promoter       AmpR promoter (across the origin): bla
