[The description below was written by a language model from this plasmid's Addgene catalogue record and pLannotate feature annotations shown in this document.]
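Description:
pAS1_4x7SKPylT_EF1_Ub-*NoBody is a 7.2 kb mammalian expression plasmid on the pAS backbone, catalogued as a PiggyBac-type vector and designed for amber suppression in human cells. It is propagated in E. coli through a high-copy ColE1/pUC-type origin with ampicillin selection (AmpR under its bla promoter). It also carries an f1 origin and remnants of a lacZα/lac promoter cloning region. The automated annotation does not call out PiggyBac terminal repeats, and no mammalian selection marker is annotated. The two fragments labelled as lambda portal protein B are probably incidental similarity matches rather than functional parts.

The payload has two modules. Four tandem tRNA copies lie on the reverse strand. From the plasmid name, these are pyrrolysyl tRNA (PylT) genes, each driven by a 7SK Pol III promoter, and they supply the amber suppressor tRNA. Downstream, an EF-1α core promoter joined to a truncated HTLV-1 5' LTR segment drives a ubiquitin coding sequence. This is fused directly to the human microprotein NoBody (NBDY), whose initiator methionine codon is replaced by a TAG amber codon. A WPRE fragment and an SV40 polyadenylation signal follow.

In this STELLA design, translation starts in ubiquitin and a noncanonical amino acid is incorporated at the amber codon. Cellular deubiquitinases are then expected to remove ubiquitin, leaving NoBody with a single unnatural residue at its N-terminus. That residue serves as a minimal handle for fluorescent labelling and live-cell imaging of the microprotein. No pyrrolysyl-tRNA synthetase is annotated, so it presumably must be supplied from another construct.
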