Addgene plasmid #162807: pAS1_4x7SKPylT_EF1_Ub-*NoBody
Purpose: STELLA plasmid for amber suppression of N-terminally labelled NoBody
Depositing lab: Simon Elsaesser. Depositing organization: Karolinska Institutet. Publication: Universal Single-Residue Terminal Labels for Fluorescent Live Cell Imaging of Microproteins. Lafranchi L, Schlesinger D, Kimler KJ, Elsasser SJ. J Am Chem Soc. 2020 Nov 25;142(47):20080-20087. doi: 10.1021/jacs.0c09574. Epub 2020 Nov 11. PubMed 33175524.
Backbone
  Vector backbone: pAS
  Vector type: Mammalian Expression ; PiggyBac
Growth in bacteria
  Bacterial resistance: Ampicillin, 100 μg/mL
  Growth temperature: 37°C
  Growth strain: NEB Stable
  Copy number: High Copy
Gene/Insert
  Gene/Insert name: Ub-(N-TAG)NoBody
  Species: H. sapiens (human)
  Mutation: NoBody (Met1, Amber)
  Promoter: EF1alpha
  Cloning method: Restriction Enzyme; 5′ cloning site Unknown (unknown if destroyed)
Terms and licenses: Academic/Nonprofit Terms; Industry Terms: Not Available to Industry
Depositor comments: Protein sequence: (TAG)GDQPCASGRSTLPPGNAREAKPPKKRCLLAPRWDYPEGTPNGGSTTLPSAPPPASAGLKSHPPPPEK - UniProtKB - A0A0U1RRE5 (NBDY_HUMAN)
How to cite: pAS1_4x7SKPylT_EF1_Ub-*NoBody was a gift from Simon Elsaesser (Addgene plasmid # 162807 ; http://n2t.net/addgene:162807 ; RRID:Addgene_162807)
